Addgene plasmid #200006: pPath-BGC08-SGE
Purpose: BGC08 pathway. SGE
Depositing lab: Farren Isaacs. Depositing organization: Yale University. Publication: Cross-kingdom expression of synthetic genetic elements promotes discovery of metabolites in the human microbiome. Patel JR, Oh J, Wang S, Crawford JM, Isaacs FJ. Cell. 2022 Apr 28;185(9):1487-1505.e14. doi: 10.1016/j.cell.2022.03.008. Epub 2022 Apr 1. PubMed 35366417.
Backbone
  Vector backbone: Custom
  Vector type: Bacterial Expression
  Selectable markers: Kanamycin
Growth in bacteria
  Bacterial resistance: Ampicillin, 100 μg/mL
  Growth temperature: 30°C
  Growth strain: Pir1
  Copy number: Low Copy
Gene/Insert
  Gene/Insert name: Pathways
  Species: Synthetic
  Cloning method: Gibson Cloning
Terms and licenses: Academic/Nonprofit Terms; Industry Terms: Not Available to Industry
How to cite: pPath-BGC08-SGE was a gift from Farren Isaacs (Addgene plasmid # 200006 ; http://n2t.net/addgene:200006 ; RRID:Addgene_200006)
