[The description below was written by a language model from this plasmid's Addgene catalogue record and pLannotate feature annotations shown in this document.]
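Description:
pPath-BGC08-SGE is a 17.2 kb custom, low-copy shuttle plasmid catalogued as a bacterial expression vector. It carries a synthetic version of a biosynthetic gene cluster pathway (BGC08) in "SGE" (synthetic genetic element) format and was assembled by Gibson cloning. It comes from work on cross-kingdom expression of human-microbiome gene clusters for metabolite discovery. In E. coli it replicates from the R6K γ origin, which needs the pi initiator protein supplied in trans, hence propagation in a pir-type strain. Bacterial selection is by ampicillin through a TEM β-lactamase gene under its own promoter.

The backbone is built for movement between hosts. An incP oriT allows conjugative transfer. A φC31 integrase coding sequence paired with a minimal attB site provides the parts for site-specific chromosomal integration, as used in actinomycete-type hosts. CEN4 and ARS1 fragments support low-copy episomal maintenance in Saccharomyces cerevisiae. The kanamycin-resistance gene (aph(3')-Ia) sits between the Ashbya gossypii TEF promoter and terminator, the KanMX-style arrangement typically used for G418 selection in yeast. A lambda cI repressor gene lies just upstream of the integrase; its regulatory role is not stated, though together with the recorded 30°C growth temperature it may indicate temperature-sensitive control.

The pathway occupies the largely unannotated region of roughly 2 to 12 kb. The only features recognised there are a T7 promoter, an acpS-like phosphopantetheinyl transferase gene (homologous to that of Lactobacillus johnsonii) and a short TEF1 promoter fragment. T7 and rrnB T1 terminators and short tag fragments lie just upstream of this region. The record does not name the remaining pathway genes or the BGC08 product.
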