Features (pLannotate 1.2.2; 21 found; start..end, strand, type, name):
      3..36      +  protein_bind   attB: minimal attB site for the φC31 integrase (Groth et al., 2000) phage φC31 integrase
    292..635     +  promoter       TEF promoter: Ashbya gossypii TEF promoter
    666..1475    +  CDS            KanR: aminoglycoside phosphotransferase; aph(3')-Ia; confers resistance to kanamycin
   1481..1678    +  terminator     TEF terminator: Ashbya gossypii TEF terminator
   1743..1785    +  terminator     rrnB T1 terminator (fragment): transcription terminator T1 from the E. coli rrnB gene
   1815..1832    +  CDS            9xHis (fragment): 9xHis affinity tag
   1842..1891    +  CDS            SET1 (fragment): solubility-enhancement tag derived from T7 phage gene 10B
   1899..1946    +  terminator     T7 terminator: transcription terminator for bacteriophage T7 RNA polymerase
   1973..1991    +  promoter       T7 promoter: promoter for bacteriophage T7 RNA polymerase
   2207..2560    +  CDS            acpS: ACPS_LACJO - Protein inferred from homology: Swiss-Prot protein existence level 3. Transfers the 4'-phosphopantetheine moiety from coenzyme A to a Ser of acyl-carrier-protein. From Lactobacillus johnsonii (strain CNCM I-12250 / La1 / NCC 533).
   6777..6794    +  promoter       TEF1 promoter (fragment): S. cerevisiae TEF1; promoter for EF-1α
  11947..12038   +  promoter       AmpR promoter: bla
  12039..12896   +  CDS            bla: BLAT_ECOLX - Experimental evidence at protein level: Swiss-Prot protein existence level 1. TEM-type are the most prevalent beta-lactamases in enterobacteria; they hydrolyze the beta-lactam bond in susceptible beta-lactam antibiotics, thus conferring resistance to penicillins and cephalosporins. TEM-3 and TEM-4 are capable of hydrolyzing cefotaxime and ceftazidime. TEM-5 is capable of hydrolyzing ceftazidime. TEM-6 is capable of hydrolyzing ceftazidime and aztreonam. TEM-8/CAZ-2, TEM- 16/CAZ-7 and TEM-24/CAZ-6 are markedly active against ceftazidime. IRT- 4 shows resistance to beta-lactamase in
  12903..12942   +  terminator     fd terminator: central terminator from bacteriophage fd (Otsuka and Kunisawa, 1982)
  13089..13197   +  oriT           oriT: incP origin of transfer
  13216..13604   +  rep_origin     R6K γ ori: γ replication origin from E. coli plasmid R6K; requires the R6K initiator protein pi for replication
  13747..13916   -  misc_feature   CEN4 (fragment): S. cerevisiae CEN4 centromere
  13917..14343   +  rep_origin     ARS1 (fragment): S. cerevisiae autonomously replicating sequence ARS1
  14485..15195   -  CDS            cI: RPC1_LAMBD - Experimental evidence at protein level: Swiss-Prot protein existence level 1. Acts as a transcriptional repressor that allows virus to establish and maintain latency. Prevents both the viral DNA replication and the exit programs. Clamps the two operator OL (operator left made of OL1, OL2 and OL3 sites) and OR (operator right made of OR1, OR2 and OR3 sites) together by binding to them and arranging the intervening DNA in a loop. This step allows repression of lytic pR and pL promoters by binding to OL1, OL2, OR1 and OR2 simultaneously. The binding of cI on OR2 additionally activate
  15403..17218   +  CDS            phage φC31 integrase (fragment): integrase from phage φC31
  17220..17238   -  promoter       SP6 promoter: promoter for bacteriophage SP6 RNA polymerase
>Addgene plasmid #200006 | pPath-BGC08-SGE | addgene full sequence | sequence record 418178 | Addgene NGS Result
GGGTGCCAGGGCGTGCCCGTGGGCTCCCCGGGCGCGTATAGGGATAACAGGGTAATACGTCAAATTCTAT
CATAATTGTGGTTTCAAAATCGGCTCCGTCGATACTATGTTATACGCCAACTTTGAAAACAACTTTGAAA
AGGCTGTTTTCTGTATTTAAGGTTTTAGAATGCAAGGAACAGTGAATTGGAGTTCGTCTTGTTATAATTA
GCTTCTTGGGGTATCTTTAAATACTGTAGAAAAAGAAATTGCATACCTTTGTTCCTCGGTTATATGTTTG
CTCATCTGCAAGACATGGAGGCCCAGAATACCCTCCTTGACAGTCTTGACGTGCGCAGCTCAGGGGCATG
ATGTGACTGTCGCCCGTACATTTAGCCCATACATCCCCATGTATAATCATTTGCATCCATACATTTTGAT
GGCCGCACGGCGCGAAGCAAAAATTACGGCACCTCGCTGCAGACCTGCGAGCAGGGAAACGCTCCCCTCA
CAGACGCGTTGAATTGTCCCCACGCCGCGCCCCTGTAGAGAAATATAAAAGGTTAGGATTTGCCACTGAG
GTTCTTCTTTCATATACTTCCTTTTAAAATCTTGCTAGGATACAGTTCTCACATCACATCCGAACATAAA
CAACCAAAAATTTGTAATTAAGAAGGAGTGATTACATGGGTAAGGAAAAGACTCACGTTTCGAGGCCGCG
ATTAAATTCCAACATGGATGCTGATTTATATGGGTATAAATGGGCTCGCGATAATGTCGGGCAATCAGGT
GCGACAATCTATCGATTGTATGGGAAGCCCGATGCGCCAGAGTTGTTTCTGAAACATGGCAAAGGTAGCG
TTGCCAATGATGTTACAGATGAGATGGTCAGACTAAACTGGCTGACGGAATTTATGCCTCTTCCGACCAT
CAAGCATTTTATCCGTACTCCTGATGATGCATGGTTACTCACCACTGCGATCCCCGGCAAAACAGCATTC
CAGGTATTAGAAGAATATCCTGATTCAGGTGAAAATATTGTTGATGCGCTGGCAGTGTTCCTGCGCCGGT
TGCATTCGATTCCTGTTTGTAATTGTCCTTTTAACAGCGATCGCGTATTTCGTCTCGCTCAGGCGCAATC
ACGAATGAATAACGGTTTGGTTGATGTGAGTGATTTTGATGACGAGCGTAATGGCTGGCCTGTTGAACAA
GTCTGGAAAGAAATGCATAAGCTTTTGCCATTCTCACCGGATTCAGTCGTCACTCATGGTGATTTCTCAC
TTGATAACCTTATTTTTGACGAGGGGAAATTAATAGGTTGTATTGATGTTGGACGAGTCGGAATCGCAGA
CCGATACCAGGATCTTGCCATCCTATGGAACTGCCTCGGTGAGTTTTCTCCTTCATTACAGAAACGGCTT
TTTCAAAAATATGGTATTGATAATCCTGATATGAATAAATTGCAGTTTCATTTGATGCTCGATGAGTTTT
TCTAATCAGTACTGACAATAAAAAGATTCTTGTTTTCAAGAACTTGTCATTTGTATAGTTTTTTTATATT
GTAGTTGTTCTATTTTAATCAAATGTTAGCGTGATTTATATTTTTTTTCGCCTCGACATCATCTGTCCAG
ATGCGAAGTTAAGTGCGCAGAAAGTAATATCATGCGTCAATCGTATGTGAATGCTGGTCGCTATACTGCT
CTAGCATAACCCCGCGGGGCCTCTTTCGGGGATCTCGCGGGGTTTTTTGCTGAAAGAAGCTTCAAATAAA
ACGAAAGGCTCAGTCGAAAGACTGGGCCTTTCGTTATGTTGTTGTCGCTGCGGCCGCACTCGAGCACCAC
CACCACCACCACTGGGATCCGGCTGCTAACAAAGCCCGAAAGGAAGCTGAGTTGGCTGCTGCCACCGCTG
AGCAATAACTAGCATAACCCCTTGGGGCCTCTAAACGGGTCTTGAGGGGTTTTTTGCTGAAGGCCATCAT
GGCCGTTTAAACTAATACGACTCACTATAGGGAGACTTAAATTTTTTCATTTTTTTAACCGCGCCACTGA
AATTTTAGCATGCGAACAGAGGGGCCCTCCTTGAACGATTTTTCACAAAGAAAAAAAGTTTTTTATATAA
AAGCAATACTTGGGTCGACTTGTTATACGCGGATTTTTAAGTATTTACCGTCTAAATTTTTAACTAACTA
AAGGAATACGGGAGTAGACTATCGAGGAGTATAAAAATGTTAAGAGGAGTAGGAATCGATATAGTAGACC
TCGACCGTATCCGTGAACAGATTAAAAAAGGTGATCTGTTTGCGAAACGTGTTCTGACCTCCAAAGAATT
TGAGCAGTACCAGAAGTACCAGGAAAACCGTCAAGTAGAATACCTGGCGGGTCGTTTCAGCTGCAAAGAA
TCGTTTAGCAAGGCGATGGGTGTAGGTCTGGGCACCATCGTTAAGTTCAAGGAAGTTGAAATTATTGATA
ACGACCTGGGCCAGCCGGAAATGACTGCGAAGTCGTACCACGGCCGCATCTTCGTTAGCATCAGCCATGA
AAAGCGTTACTTAGTAACCCAAGTAGTACTGGAAGATATCTAGTAATATATATATATAACTGTCTAGAAA
TAAAGAGTATCATCTTTCAAAATTTTTTTTTTGTCTCCCGCGCCACAGAGGGGCGGGGGCGGTGACTGAA
ATTTTTTTTGACAAGTCAAGTCAGGAAAAAAAAATATAAAAGGGCGCTGCGTAAGGAGTGCTGCCAGGTG
GTTTTTTAAGAAATCAAAAGAATAATTTTTAAGTAACTAACGTATATTTTATCCACCGATCAGAGGAGCC
GAAAAATGAAAAAAGAACGCAAAAACATATTTCTGCTGCTGAGCGCGAAGGTTATCAGCAACATTGGTGA
TAATTTTTTCGACTTCAGCAACAACACCTGGATCGCAAGCCTCGGTGCGAAAGGTCAAAAGATTCTGACC
ATCTACCAGATTACGGAATCCATCACTGGTATCGTTCTGAACGTATTTGGTGGTGTTTTTGCGGACAACT
ATAACCGCAAGAAGATAATCACCATCACCGACCTGATCGCAGGCGTAGCCTGCCTCGTTCTGAGCATCGT
ATACCCGACCAAATTTTTCGTCTTTGCCATGATCCTGGTTAACATCATCCTGGCAATCCTGAGCAGCTTT
CGTTCTCCGGCATACAAAAGCATTATCCCAAATACCGTTCACAAAGATAAGATCGTTAAAGTTAATAGCA
ACCTGGAAATTTGCAATCAGCTCGTAAGCGTCTCTAGCCCAGTTATCAGCCTGATCGCGTACAAGGTTTT
TGGTATCTGCGGTGCGCTGCTGATTGACGGCATTAGCTTCCTGATTTCCGCCCTGCTGAACAACTGTCTG
CAGGTTATTCACAAAAAAAGCGATGAAAACATCCGTCACATTAAAAACAAAATCATCAAAAACATCATCG
AAGGTATCGAATACATTACCAAGAACTCACAAGTCGCCATCCTGCTGATTGTATCCAGCGCGGTTAATTT
TTTTCTGGCGGGCTACAACTATAGCTTTCCGTTCGTTAATAAGGCATTCGGTACGGGTAACAGCACCTAC
ACTATCCTCCTGGTTTCGCAGAGCCTGGGCGGTATCATCGGCGGCATCATTAGCCCGAAACTGACGAAAA
ACGACTCCATCTCGCATCTGCTGAATCTGCTGACGTTCTGCGGCCTGTCCATTGCCGGTATCTATCTGCT
ATTCCAGTGGTACCACAGCCTGCTGACCGTTTTCGTTTTCATGTTCCTGTTCCATATGCTGCTGACGGCC
TACAACATCGACTTCTTTAGCATCATTCAAACGAAGGTTGACGACAAATACCTGGGTCGCGTCTTCAGCG
TAGTCTTTACCGTTGCAATCATCTTCATGCCGATCGGTACCGCGGTTTTCTCCTATTACAGCAAAGCCTA
CGTTGTCGAAAACTACATTATCATCGGCATCGGTATTATCATCGTTAGCATCGTAGCACAAGTACTGAGC
CGTTTCAAGGGTAGCAAGTAGTAATATATAACTGTCTAGAAATAAATTTTTTCAAATTTTTTTTTTTTTC
CTTCCCCGCGCCACTGAAATTTGGGGGCGGTGGCTCAACGGCATTTTTGAGGAGAAGTTTTTACAAAAAA
ACTATAAAAGAACGATCTACCGACTGTTTCGCAGAGGGCCTTTTTTAGCTACTACCCCTATTATTTTTAA
GTAACTAAATTAGGATTCCAATATCGGTCCCAGGAGCATTAAAATGAAATTCGATGAAGAATACTATAAA
GAAGTAATAAAGAAATACAACTACAACCCGCTGCTGTTTAACAAGATCGATTTCCAACTGCCGGGTATCT
CCAAGAACGAGATGCAACTGATGTGGCTGTGCTCCTACCATAGCCTGAAAAACCGCAAAGTCAATTGTGA
AAACACGCTGTTCACGACGGGCATCGGTCTGAGCGGTGTACCGCACATGGGTACGATCAGCCAAATCATT
CGCGCGATTAAACTCCAACGTGGTGGCAACAAAGTTCAGATCGTACTCGGTGACATCGACGCGTATACTG
GTCGTCACATCAGCTGGACGCAGACCCAGCATCTGAAGGAAAAGTATCGTAACTTCATTCTGAAACTGGG
TTTCAACTCCCAGACCGGCATCCTGCGTGCACAGTCTGACAAGTCCGTTTTCCTGACCCAGGCTAAAATT
GCGGGTTACTTTAAAGATGAAATCGCGGACGAATCCGAAGAAGACCTGCACGATCTGTACGTAAAGGATA
ACAAAGTAGAGTCTAAGATGACCTTTAACCGCAAATACAGCCTGAGCCTGATGTGCGCCGACTTTATCGA
ACCGCTGCTGATGGATAACTTTACCAACATCGTAGTCTTCTTAGGTCTGGACGAGCACAAATACGTACGT
GCGTCCAAACAAGTCATGGACCTGATGAAACAAGAATTCAAGGTTCTGGATAGCAAGAAAATTTACGCAC
TGTATTCCCCGCTGATCCGTGGTTTTAACGGCTTCCCGAAAATGAGCAAGAGCTTTACGGAAAGTTCTCT
GAGCATCCAGAACACCCCGTTCGAAATCGAACACAAAATCATGAACAAAAAAGAGGACGAAATGCCGCTG
CAACTGAACGTTAATTACCAACTGATGAAAGGTCTGATGGACATCAGCGAGGAAAAAGCGAAACAAGTTC
ACAGCGATTACAAGAACCAAAATGTAGGCTGGATCGTAGATAAAGAAGAGCTGCTGAAGCGTGTTATCGA
AATTCGGGATATGTGGTACGAATAGTAATATATAACTGTCTAGAAATAAAGAGTATCATCTAAAAAGCAC
TTTTTTTTTTTTACCCGCGCCCCTCCTTGAAGGGGGCGGTGGCTCAACGGCACTGAAATTTACAGAGGGG
CAAGAAGTTACGAAAAAAAATCTTTTTTTATTATAAAAGCAATACTTGGGTCGACTTGTTATACGCGGAT
TTTTGTAAGAACATCACACAAATTTTTAACTAAGTAAAATTCTTACACGCGGCCACGTTTAGGAGGCACA
AAATGAACGACAAATTTAACCAGGTAAATTTAATCTCAAAACAGCTGCAACAAATCGTCAACGACAAGAA
GTACGACATCCTCGAATTAAAAGACATTCTGTACTACTTAATGAGCAGCGACAAGAAATATTCCGACGCG
TTCCTGTCGTCCCTGCTGATGGGTTTAGAACTGGTAAACATGCCGAGCAAAGACATTAAGACGCTGATTG
ACGTTATTATCCGCATTAACCATTACAACCCGTTCAGCGTTAGCCTGTCAAAATACCCAAACATTACTTG
CGTTGCGGGCAGCGGCAAAAAATATTACAAAACTCTGAACATCACGACCCTGGCGACGATCGTTGCGTCC
GGTCTGGGTGCGGTTATCGTTAAACCTACCAGCAAGGGTGTAACGAGCCGTCTGGGCAGCGAAGATCTGC
TGGAATATCTGAAACTGCCGATCACCAACTCGATTACCAAGGCTGAAGCCTTCATCAGCAAAAACTCCAT
CGCGTTCTTCAGCATCGAAAACCTGATTCCGAAATTCGACGCTATATACGGTGGTCGCCAACTGACGATC
TCTCCGCTGTCTAACGCGCTGCCGGGGCTGATGAGCCCAATCTCTTGCCAGAACATCTATTTCGGTCTGA
GCAGCAACTATCATAACAAAGCGCTCAACCTGCTGCGTAGCTATGGTATTGGCGGGAACATCTCGATTTC
ATCGACGAAGCTGAATGAGGGTTATCTGGACGAGCTGACCTTCAGCAGCGGTTCCAAGCTGACCTTTGAA
TCCAGCAATAACTCCACGATCATCTTAGAAGGTATCACCTTCGACAAAGCAGATCTGAACAACGCCCGTT
CGACCAATAACATCACCAACAACATTAACAAGATCATTAGCGAGATCAAGAGCACAGAAGTCACCGATTA
CATGAAGATCGTATGTCTGAACGCAGCCGGTATTCTGCTGACGGCGGGTGTTTACAAAAACATTCGTGTA
GCATATGAACAAGCGAAACTCTATGTCCAGAAGGGAAAACTGCTGGACCGTATTAATGCGCTGCGTGGGA
AGCAACTGTAGTAATATATAACTGTCTAGAAATAAAGAGTATCATCCAAAAAAATTTTTTTTTTTCACCG
CGCCGCTCAACGGCACAGAGGGGCCCTCCTTGAATAGCATGTGAACTGAAATTTATCTCATTTTTTTTTT
TTATTTCGCGTAATATAAAAGCAATACTTGGGTCGACTTGTTATACGCGGATTTTTAAGAAAGCATAGCA
ATCTTTTTTAACTAACTAATATTATTATTCACAGGTATTTTTAGGAGACTTAAAATGTCATTATTCGAGC
AATTATTAAACTTAAAACAATCGCCGAAGGTCGTTGTTAAGGACTGCAACAACGATTATAGCGGCCGTCA
ACTGCTGGAGAAGGTTGGTAAGATCCAGAACGTACTGCTGCATCTGGGCGTTAAAAACGGCGATAAAATT
CCGGTTATCGTCGAACCATCCATTGACGCAATTGCTCTGGTTTACGCCATTGGTTTTCTGGGCGCGGTTT
ACGTTCCGATTAGCCCGAAAAGCCCGAAGAAGCGTATCAACTTCATCATTAAAGACCTGTCTGCCAAGCT
GGTTCTTACCAATCAAAACTACCTGCTGATAGATAACAATATCAACATGTTCACTATCAAAGACTTACTG
AGCATGACGATCAAGGACAAAACCCCGACCGTAATGAGCCGTCGTCAGAACGATACCGCCTACATCATCT
ATACGTCCGGTAGCACGGGCAATCCGAAGGGTGTTGAAGTTAGCTTCGACAACCTGGAATCCTTTATCCA
CAGCTTCAACATTTGTTTTCCGAGCTCCCAAAACAGCACCTATCTGCTGAACACGGCACTGCAGTTTGAC
GTATCGATCTCCGAACTCTACGGTTGGATCAGCCAAGGTGCAGTACTGCAGCTGCTGTCCGCGGAGCAGC
TGAAAGATCTTAAAAACCTGCCGCTGTATGTTAAGAAGTATCACATCACGCACCTGTGTGCAGCGCCGTC
CACGTTACAAGTTATGGATAACTCCCGTCTGGACCTGCTGGATGAATCCAGCCTGTCATTCCTGCTGATC
GCCGGTGAAGAGTTCCCGGTATCTCTGGCGAAACGTCTGAAGAAGCTGGTTAAGAGCGGTAAGGTCTATA
ACTGCTACGGCCCGACCGAAGCGACAGTTTACGCGCTGTACCACAAAGTTACCATGAAAGACATTCTGCA
GGGTAAAATCCCGATTGGTCGTCCGTTCCCAAACGCGACCATCAAGCTGCTGCCGCAAAAACGCAAGAAC
TTTGAACTGCTGATCGGTGGCTACGGCGTATCCAAAGGTTATCTGAACCTGAAGCGTAAGAATAGCTACA
GCTTTGTTGAACTCGATGGTGAGCGTTTCTATAAAACGGGTGACCTGGTTAAGTACGACCAAGACATGAA
CAACATCATCTTTGTTGGCCGTAAGGACTTTCAGTTAGAAATTAACAGCATTCGTGTTGAGCCGAGCGAA
ATCGAGGGCGTTATTAACCAAGTCGATAAAGTTATCGACTCTCTGGTCGTAATGAACAAGGGCATCCTGA
CGTGCATCTACACGACCTTCAAGCACAGCATCGTAGACAGCAACAGCATCAAACTGAAAATCAGCGAAAA
ACTGCCGAAGTACATGATTCCGAAACGTTGGTACCGTGTCAGCGAATTTCCGCTGACCATTAATGGTAAG
ATCGACCGCAAAACGCTGCTGAAAACGTTCTCGAATCCGATTAACAACAGCGACACGGAAGACAAATTAA
TCTCCAAAATTGAACAGATTTGCGACATCAGCAACCTGTCCGAAAACGATAACATCTTTGATCTCGGCAT
CGATAGCCTGATGACTGTTGAAATAGAAATTATGCTAGAAAAACATTACCACTCTAAAATCCCGACGGGT
TTTCTGTATGAACACCCGACGGTAGAAAAAATCAAACGTTACTTCAAAGACGAATCGAAGCTGAAATTCA
ACAACATTGAGCAGATCCTGAAAAAGATCACGGAACGCTACGTAATCGACAAAGACAAGCTGATCATTTA
CTCGAACGATAAAAACGTCGAAAACAAGCTGCAGAAGCATCTGTACAACCTGAGCCTGTTTAAAGAAATC
AAAATTAACGACATCTCGATCTTTAACAACGAAAACAATTGTGAGACGGTAGTTGACGGCGGCAAGATCA
ACGAGGACCGTAACTACGAATCGAGCATTTTTCAGAAGGTCTACACCACCATCAAGCTGCCGTCCTTCAC
GGTCGTTCGTTTCAGCATCCAGGATGACCTGGTTGGCAGCAAGACCAAGACCCTTATTACGCGTCTGATT
TACACGACGGAAGCATTCCGTACCAAAATCATCAAGACGACCGATGGTAACTACATCTCAACCGTCTATA
CCGATCTGAACATCCGTTCTAACATAGAGGATATAACCTACCTGAGCAAGGAAAAACAGGTTAACTACAT
CAACAAAAAGATTGGCAAGTACGAAAATCAAATCCTGTCTAAGCTGACTCGCAATTATCTGTACAAGATC
CTGAGCTTTCGCACCAGCTCGCAGAACATTGAGCTGGTCATTATTTGCCACCACAACATCTGTGACGGTG
CGAGCGAACAGCTGCTTAACAAAAAGATTGGACAACTGCTGAACAACCAGTCCGTCACAGATCTAAAGAT
GAAGGACTACCTCGAAACCATCAAGATGAACAGCGCAATCGAAAACATCCTGAACGATCCGGTTATCAAA
GAAATCGGAAAGATGAAAAACCAGATCGGCAATGAGAAACTGACATGGTCGGAAAAACGCCTGGTTGGTG
TAGAAAAGCTGAACAACTTTCAAAAAATGATGATGGTTGCAAACTACGTTACTAAGGAGTACCTGAAGGA
GTCCGGTCACCAGTTTATGACCTTCCAGATGCTGTTTAACTTTCGTAAAGTCAATAACAAGGACTTCTCT
ACCCTGATCAACGACTGCCACGAAACCCTGACGTTCTTTCGCCGTAAGAGCGATACGGATATTCAGTTCG
TTAACAACCTTTTTTACCGTCTGAACGACTTTCACTATAACCGTGGTATCAGCACCGGTTATGCGATCTA
TAACAACTTTCCGGCATTTAACAACGAACAGCTGCAAATCCAGAAGATCCTGGAAGAAGCGCCGATTAAC
ATTGATTATATCGGCGAAGTTGAAACCAAGAACCTGGATAGCAAAGCCAAAGCTATTATTAACCTGCGTA
AGCAACTGAAAGACCTGAAGCATCAGATCCGTTTTACGGCGTTTTCTAGCAAGAACGAAATGTTCATCTA
CCGTATTTCAGGTGAACAGACTTGGCAATACTAGTAATATATAACTGTCTAGAAATAAAGAGTATCATCC
AAAAATCGCCACGTTTAAATCGACCGCGCCACTGAAATTTCCTCCTTGAAACAGAGGGGCGGGGGCGGTG
GCTCAACGGCAGCTTCTTAGTTTTTCACGTATCCACTTTATATAAAAGGGCGCTGCGTAAGGAGTGCTGC
CAGGTGGTTTTTTAGAACATCACACAAAGATTTTTTAAGTAAGTAATATATAAATTCTATCTTATCCGAA
GGAGGCGAAAAATGGCGATACTGAAAATAAACGTCTCAGACACTATTCCTCTGTCCCAAGACATCACGAA
GCGCCTGATTAACGTAAACTACGTTGGCATCTGTGGCAGCGATAAGCAAAAGCTGGACGACCCGCCGATC
AAGTATCTGGGCCATGAAATCATTGGCAAAGATATGGATAATGGTAAATTCGTCGTCATCAACCCGAACA
TCACTTGCGGTAAATGTTACAGCTGCTTAAACGGTTATGAAAACCTGTGCAGCAAGGAAAAGGCCATCGG
TACGAACGTTAACGGTGGTTTCCAGGGCTGGCTGCGTGTTCCGTCGACCAATCTGGAATATATTGAAAAA
CCGGATATCAAGTATATCTTTACGGACCCGCTGGCAGTAGTTCTGCACGGTATGTCTATGATTAAAATCC
TGTCAAACTACAAAGTTATTGTACTGGGTAACGGCTCCATCGCGAAAATCCTGGTATGGCGTCTGAACCT
GCTGGGCATCAAACCGGATGTTATGTGCCGCAGCGGCATTTGGAACAATAAAGAACTCACGATCAGCAAC
TTATATAAACTGACCGAAAAGGTTTCCCTCAACTATTACGACATCGCTTTTGAATGTATCGGTTTTAAAC
AGAGCGAAACTATTGAAAAAAGCCTGGGCATGATCCGCCCGAAGGGTGAATTCATCTGCTTTGGCGTCTT
CCCTGAAGACTACAGCCCGACTCTGAAAGTTCGTCGTCTGTTCGAAAAAGAAATCACGATCCTGGGCGTT
CGCTCTTTCACCAAAAAAGACTTCAAATACGCCAAGAACATACTGGACCTGCACGGTAGCAAACTTATCT
CCCGTCTGTGTATTTCGGTTGTCTCCTCCGAAAACATCAACGCTATTATGAATGACATCGAGGACCGTAA
CATCGACAAAGTTATAGTTCGTATGAAATAGTAATATATAACTGTCTAGAAATAAAGGTGCAGGCATTTC
AAAATTTTTTTTTTCGGCGCCCCGCGCCGGGGGCGGTGACTGAAATTTGCTCAACGGCTTCTTCTTAACA
CTTTTTGCAGGAAAAAAGTATAAAAGCCGATAGGGTGGGCGAAGGGGCGCAGGTCCTTTTTATCAAAACA
AATAAAACATTTTTAACTAAGTAAATTTCGTAGGCAAATCTCCTCCCAGGAGTTTTAAAATGATATCAAA
AAACTTAAAATCAAATATAATACACGAGAACAAAGGCGCGATCGTTATTATGTCTGACAATCCGGAAGTC
GAAGGTCACATGCTGGTTTTTGCAAAAAAACACTTTCCGACGCTGGAACTGGCGGACCAAAGCAGCTGGT
ACTACATCGGTGAAATTCTGAACGAGCTGGGTAAACGTCTGCGCTCCCAGGGCTATGATGGTTATAATTT
ACTATCAGCCAACGGAGTATCAGCAGGTCAATCCGTTAAGCATTTCCACTTCCACGTCATTCCGCGCAAG
AAGAACGACGGGATAAACGCACTACCAAACTTCGAAACCAAGCCGAACAATACCAGCGACTTCTTCGAGA
AAGTTAAGTTCTAGTAATATATAACTGTCTAGAAATAAAAACTCATTTACTTATGTAGGTTTCAAAGGCT
CCTGAGGCCACGGGCCCGGGCCTGTGAGGCCGGACCAAAACGAAAAAAGGCCCCCCTTTCGGGAGGCCTC
TTTTCTGGAATTTGGTACCGAGGGGTGCCAGGGCGTGCCCCAGGGCTCCCCGGGCGCGTATAATCGATTT
AAATTAGTAGCCCGCCTAATGAGCGGGCTTTTTTTTAATTCCCCTATTTGTTTATTTTTCTAAATACATT
CAAATATGTATCCGCTCATGAGACAATAACCCTGATAAATGCTTCAATAATATTGAAAAAGGAAGAGTAT
GAGCATTCAGCATTTTCGTGTGGCGCTGATTCCGTTTTTTGCGGCGTTTTGCCTGCCGGTGTTTGCGCAT
CCGGAAACCCTGGTGAAAGTGAAAGATGCGGAAGATCAACTGGGTGCGCGCGTGGGCTATATTGAACTGG
ATCTGAACAGCGGCAAAATTCTGGAATCTTTTCGTCCGGAAGAACGTTTTCCGATGATGAGCACCTTTAA
AGTGCTGCTGTGCGGTGCGGTTCTGAGCCGTGTGGATGCGGGCCAGGAACAACTGGGCCGTCGTATTCAT
TATAGCCAGAACGATCTGGTGGAATATAGCCCGGTGACCGAAAAACATCTGACCGATGGCATGACCGTGC
GTGAACTGTGCAGCGCGGCGATTACCATGAGCGATAACACCGCGGCGAACCTGCTGCTGACGACCATTGG
CGGTCCGAAAGAACTGACCGCGTTTCTGCATAACATGGGCGATCATGTGACCCGTCTGGATCGTTGGGAA
CCGGAACTGAACGAAGCGATTCCGAACGATGAACGTGATACCACCATGCCGGCAGCAATGGCGACCACCC
TGCGTAAACTGCTGACGGGTGAGCTGCTGACCCTGGCAAGCCGCCAGCAACTGATTGATTGGATGGAAGC
GGATAAAGTGGCGGGTCCGCTGCTGCGTAGCGCGCTGCCGGCTGGCTGGTTTATTGCGGATAAAAGCGGT
GCGGGCGAACGTGGCAGCCGTGGCATTATTGCGGCGCTGGGCCCGGATGGTAAACCGAGCCGTATTGTGG
TGATTTATACCACCGGCAGCCAGGCGACGATGGATGAACGTAACCGTCAGATTGCGGAAATTGGCGCGAG
CCTGATTAAACATTGGTAAACCGATACAATTAAAGGCTCCTTTTGGAGCCTTTTTTTTTGGACGACCCTT
GTCCTTTTCCGCTGCATAACCCTGCTTCGGGGTCATTATAGCGATTTTTTCGGTATATCCATCCTTTTTC
GCACGATATACAGGATTTTGCCAAAGGGTTCGTGTAGACTTTCCTTGGTGTATCCAACGGCGTCAGCCGG
GCAGGATAGGTGAAGTAGGCCCACCCGCGAGCGGGTGTTCCTTCTTCACTGTCCCTTATTCGCACCTGGC
GGTGCTCAACGGGAATCCTGCTCTGCGAGGCTGGCCGTAGGCCGGCCGGCGCGCCGATCTGAAGATCAGC
AGTTCAACCTGTTGATAGTACGTACTAAGCTCTCATGTTTCACGTACTAAGCTCTCATGTTTAACGTACT
AAGCTCTCATGTTTAACGAACTAAACCCTCATGGCTAACGTACTAAGCTCTCATGGCTAACGTACTAAGC
TCTCATGTTTCACGTACTAAGCTCTCATGTTTGAACAATAAAATTAATATAAATCAGCAACTTAAATAGC
CTCTAAGGTTTTAAGTTTTATAAGAAAAAAAAGAATATATAAGGCTTTTAAAGCCTTTAAGGTTTAACGG
TTGTGGACAACAAGCCAGGGATGTAACGCACTGAGAAGCCCTTAGAGCCTCTCAAAGCAATTTTGAGTGA
CACAGGAACACTTAACGGCTGACATGGGGCGCGCCCAGGTCAGTCACAGTGGAGCCTAGCACTCACTCAG
CGTGACGGCTCAGAGCAGAATTCACGAGCCAGAAATAGTAACTTTTGCCTAAATCACAAATTGCAAAATT
TAATTGCTTGCAAAAGGTCACATGCTTATAATCAACTTTTTTAAAAATTTAAAATACTTTTTTATTTTTT
ATTTTTAAACATAAATGAAATAATTTATTTATTGTTTATGATTACCGAAACATAAAACCTGCTCAAGAAA
AAGAAACTGTTTTGTCCTTGGAAAAAAAGCACTACCTAGGAGCGGCCAAAATGCCGGCTTACATTTTATG
TTAGCTGGTGGACTGACGCCAGAAAATGTTGGTGATGCGCTTAGATTAAATGGCGTTATTGGTGTTGATG
TAAGCGGAGGTGTGGAGACAAATGGTGTAAAAGACTCTAACAAAATAGCAAATTTCGTCAAAAATGCTAA
GAAATAGGTTATTACTGAGTAGTATTTATTTAAGTATTGTTTGTGCACTTGCCTGCAAGCCTTTTGAAAA
GCAAGCATAAAAGATCTAAACATAAAATCTGTAAAATAACAAGATGTAAAGATAATGCTAAATCATTTGG
CTTTTTGATTGATTGTACAGGAAAATATACATCGCAGGGGGTTGACTTTTACCATTTCACCGCAATGGAA
TTAAACTTGTTGAAGAGAATGTTCACAGGCGCATACGCTACAATGACCCGATTCTTGCTAGCCGAATTCC
AGTCAGGCTGCTAGCACCAGAGCTACGTGACCGCAGGACTAGCTCCAGCTGAGCGACAGCGGCAAGAAAG
CCATCCACGCCGAAAACCCCGCTTCGGCGGGGTTTTGCCGCATCTTGCCGTAACTGACAAATTAACCGAA
GGTTTCTTCCGGCCACTGGGATGCAATGACCTTACCAACAACGCTACAGGATTCGTTGCACGGGATCATT
GGGTATTGCGGATTCAGCGGCTGCAGGAAAACTTGGCCAGAGTCGCGGATCAGCTTCTTAAAGGTGAATT
CATCACCACCCAGGCGCGCAATGCAAAAGTCTCCCGGCTCAACCGCCTGCTCAGGATCAACCAGGATCAG
CATACCATCCGGAAATGACGGCTTGCTGCCCGTCGGGGCCGTCATGCTGTTGCCTTCTACTTCCAGCCAA
AACGCGCTATCGCTCGCTTTTTTGGTAGTCGATACCCAACGCTCAGCGTCACCTTTGGTGAAGGTACGCA
GTTCCGGGCTAAACATACCTGCTTGAACGTGGCTGAAGACCGGGTATTCGTATTCAGAGCGCAGAGACGG
TTGCATGCTAACCGCTTCATACATTTCATAGATTTCACGAGCTATAGAAGGAGAGAACTCCTCGACGGAA
ACTTTCAGAATCTTGGTCAGCAGTGCGGCGTTGTACGCGTTCAGCGCATTAATACCGTTAAACAGAGCGC
CAACGCCGCTCTGACCCATGCCCATCTTGTCGGCTACGCTTTCCTGAGACAGACCCAGCTCATTCTTTTT
CTTCTCATAGATTGCTTTCAGACGACGTGCGTCCTCTAGCTGCTCTTGTGTAAGCGGCTTTTTCTTCGTT
GACATTTTGATCCTCCTTTATATGGAGGTACTAAATCGGAACGTTAAATCTATCACCGCAAGGGATAAAT
ATCTAACACCGTGCGTGTTGACTATTTTACCTCTGGCGGTGATAATGGTTGCATCAAATTTGCGCGCCAC
ATTATTATTCATACCTTTGTGGACCGTATTACAAAGAGAAGTGTTAAATCAAACAAAAAGGAGGATTAAT
CATGGACACGTACGCGGGTGCTTACGACCGTCAGTCGCGCGAGCGCGAAAATTCGAGCGCAGCAAGCCCA
GCGACACAGCGTAGCGCCAACGAAGACAAGGCGGCCGACCTTCAGCGCGAAGTCGAGCGCGACGGGGGCC
GGTTCAGGTTCGTCGGGCATTTCAGCGAAGCGCCGGGCACGTCGGCGTTCGGGACGGCGGAGCGCCCGGA
GTTCGAACGCATCCTGAACGAATGCCGCGCCGGGCGGCTCAACATGATCATTGTCTATGACGTGTCGCGC
TTCTCGCGCCTGAAGGTCATGGACGCGATTCCGATTGTCTCGGAATTGCTCGCCCTGGGCGTGACGATTG
TTTCCACTCAGGAAGGCGTCTTCCGGCAGGGAAACGTCATGGACCTGATTCACCTGATTATGCGGCTCGA
CGCGTCGCACAAAGAATCTTCGCTGAAGTCGGCGAAGATTCTCGACACGAAGAACCTTCAGCGCGAATTG
GGCGGGTACGTCGGCGGGAAGGCGCCTTACGGCTTCGAGCTTGTTTCGGAGACGAAGGAGATCACGCGCA
ACGGCCGAATGGTCAATGTCGTCATCAACAAGCTTGCGCACTCGACCACTCCCCTTACCGGACCCTTCGA
GTTCGAGCCCGACGTAATCCGGTGGTGGTGGCGTGAGATCAAGACGCACAAACACCTTCCCTTCAAGCCG
GGCAGTCAAGCCGCCATTCACCCGGGCAGCATCACGGGGCTTTGTAAGCGCATGGACGCTGACGCCGTGC
CGACCCGGGGCGAGACGATTGGGAAGAAGACCGCTTCAAGCGCCTGGGACCCGGCAACCGTTATGCGAAT
CCTTCGGGACCCGCGTATTGCGGGCTTCGCCGCTGAGGTGATCTACAAGAAGAAGCCGGACGGCACGCCG
ACCACGAAGATTGAGGGTTACCGCATTCAGCGCGACCCGATCACGCTCCGGCCGGTCGAGCTTGATTGCG
GACCGATCATCGAGCCCGCTGAGTGGTATGAGCTTCAGGCGTGGTTGGACGGCAGGGGGCGCGGCAAGGG
GCTTTCCCGGGGGCAAGCCATTCTGTCCGCCATGGACAAGCTGTACTGCGAGTGTGGCGCCGTCATGACT
TCGAAGCGCGGGGAAGAATCGATCAAGGACTCTTACCGCTGCCGTCGCCGGAAGGTGGTCGACCCGTCCG
CACCTGGGCAGCACGAAGGCACGTGCAACGTCAGCATGGCGGCACTCGACAAGTTCGTTGCGGAACGCAT
CTTCAACAAGATCAGGCACGCCGAAGGCGACGAAGAGACGTTGGCGCTTCTGTGGGAAGCCGCCCGACGC
TTCGGCAAGCTCACTGAGGCGCCTGAGAAGAGCGGCGAACGGGCGAACCTTGTTGCGGAGCGCGCCGACG
CCCTGAACGCCCTTGAAGAGCTGTACGAAGACCGCGCGGCAGGCGCGTACGACGGACCCGTTGGCAGGAA
GCACTTCCGGAAGCAACAGGCAGCGCTGACGCTCCGGCAGCAAGGGGCGGAAGAGCGGCTTGCCGAACTT
GAAGCCGCCGAAGCCCCGAAGCTTCCCCTTGACCAATGGTTCCCCGAAGACGCCGACGCTGACCCGACCG
GCCCTAAGTCGTGGTGGGGGCGCGCGTCAGTAGACGACAAGCGCGTGTTCGTCGGGCTCTTCGTAGACAA
GATCGTTGTCACGAAGTCGACTACGGGCAGGGGGCAGGGAACGCCCATCGAGAAGCGCGCTTCGATCACG
TGGGCGAAGCCGCCGACCGACGACGACGAAGACGACGCCCAGGACGGCACGGAAGACGTAGCGGCGTAAT
CTATAGTGTCACCTAAAT
